Addgene plasmid #204639: U6-AsCas12f-sgRNA-v2
Purpose: Expression of trancated AsCas12f sgRNA in mammalian cells
Depositing lab: Weixin Tang. Depositing organization: University of Chicago. Publication: An engineered hypercompact CRISPR-Cas12f system with boosted gene-editing activity. Wu T, Liu C, Zou S, Lyu R, Yang B, Yan H, Zhao M, Tang W. Nat Chem Biol. 2023 Jul 3. doi: 10.1038/s41589-023-01380-9. PubMed 37400536.
Backbone
  Vector backbone: de novo assembled
  Vector type: Mammalian Expression
Growth in bacteria
  Bacterial resistance: Ampicillin, 100 μg/mL
  Growth temperature: 37°C
  Growth strain: DH5alpha
  Copy number: High Copy
Gene/Insert
  Gene/Insert name: trancated AsCas12f sgRNA (sgRNA-v2)
  gRNA/shRNA sequence: AGGCATCACTGCCCCCTGAT
  Species: Synthetic
  Promoter: U6
  Cloning method: Unknown
Terms and licenses: Academic/Nonprofit Terms; Industry Terms: Not Available to Industry
How to cite: U6-AsCas12f-sgRNA-v2 was a gift from Weixin Tang (Addgene plasmid # 204639 ; http://n2t.net/addgene:204639 ; RRID:Addgene_204639)
