[The description below was written by a language model from this plasmid's Addgene catalogue record and pLannotate feature annotations shown in this document.]
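Description:
U6-AsCas12f-sgRNA-v2 is a very compact (about 2.3 kb) mammalian expression plasmid, described as assembled de novo rather than derived from a named backbone. Its purpose is to transcribe a truncated single guide RNA for the miniature CRISPR nuclease AsCas12f. For propagation in E. coli it carries a high-copy ColE1/pUC-type origin of replication and a β-lactamase gene driven by its own bla promoter, which confers ampicillin resistance. No mammalian selection marker, reporter or nuclease coding sequence is annotated, so the plasmid supplies only the guide RNA. The AsCas12f protein would have to come from a separate construct.

The payload is a synthetic sgRNA cassette under the human U6 promoter, an RNA polymerase III promoter commonly used to produce small, precisely defined, uncapped and non-polyadenylated transcripts in mammalian cells. The insert is the "v2" shortened version of the AsCas12f sgRNA scaffold, and the record lists a 20-nucleotide spacer already in place, although it does not state the target of that spacer. The sgRNA itself is not annotated in the feature table; it presumably lies in the unannotated stretch between the U6 promoter and the origin. A short attB1 fragment upstream of the U6 promoter is most likely a remnant of the source material rather than a functional Gateway recombination site.

The plasmid comes from work on engineering a hypercompact Cas12f system with improved gene-editing activity. It is suited to co-transfection with an AsCas12f expression vector to test or perform genome editing in mammalian cells using the minimised guide design.
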