Features (pLannotate 1.2.2; 5 found; start..end, strand, type, name):
    614..718     -  promoter       AmpR promoter: bla
    756..773     +  protein_bind   attB1 (fragment): mutant version of attB; recombination site for the Gateway® BP reaction BP Clonase™
    825..1065    +  promoter       U6 promoter: RNA polymerase III promoter for human U6 snRNA
   1299..1887    -  rep_origin     ori: high-copy-number ColE1/pMB1/pBR322/pUC origin of replication
   2058..613     -  CDS            AmpR (across the origin): β-lactamase; bla; confers resistance to ampicillin, carbenicillin, and related antibiotics
>Addgene plasmid #204639 | U6-AsCas12f-sgRNA-v2 | addgene full sequence | sequence record 403570 | Addgene NGS Result
ATTGTTGCCGGGAAGCTAGAGTAAGTAGTTCGCCAGTTAATAGTTTGCGCAACGTTGTTGCCATTGCTAC
AGGCATCGTGGTGTCACGCTCGTCGTTTGGTATGGCTTCATTCAGCTCCGGTTCCCAACGATCAAGGCGA
GTTACATGATCCCCCATGTTGTGCAAAAAAGCGGTTAGCTCCTTCGGTCCTCCGATCGTTGTCAGAAGTA
AGTTGGCCGCAGTGTTATCACTCATGGTTATGGCAGCACTGCATAATTCTCTTACTGTCATGCCATCCGT
AAGATGCTTTTCTGTGACTGGTGAGTACTCAACCAAGTCATTCTGAGAATAGTGTATGCGGCGACCGAGT
TGCTCTTGCCCGGCGTCAATACGGGATAATACCGCGCCACATAGCAGAACTTTAAAAGTGCTCATCATTG
GAAAACGTTCTTCGGGGCGAAAACTCTCAAGGATCTTACCGCTGTTGAGATCCAGTTCGATGTAACCCAC
TCGTGCACCCAACTGATCTTCAGCATCTTTTACTTTCACCAGCGTTTCTGGGTGAGCAAAAACAGGAAGG
CAAAATGCCGCAAAAAAGGGAATAAGGGCGACACGGAAATGTTGAATACTCATACTCTTCCTTTTTCAAT
ATTATTGAAGCATTTATCAGGGTTATTGTCTCATGAGCGGATACATATTTGAATGTATTTAGAAAAATAA
ACAAATAGGGGTTCCGCGCACATTTCCCCGAAAAGTGCCACCTGACGTCGCTAGCTGTACAAAAAAGCAG
GCTTTAAAGGAACCAATTCAGTCGACTGGATCCGGTACCAAGGTCGGGCAGGAAGAGGGCCTATTTCCCA
TGATTCCTTCATATTTGCATATACGATACAAGGCTGTTAGAGAGATAATTAGAATTAATTTGACTGTAAA
CACAAAGATATTAGTACAAAATACGTGACGTAGAAAGTAATAATTTCTTGGGTAGTTTGCAGTTTTAAAA
TTATGTTTTAAAATGGACTATCATATGCTTACCGTAACTTGAAAGTATTTCGATTTCTTGGCTTTATATA
TCTTGTGGAAAGGACGAAACACCGGGATTCGTCGGTTCAGCGACGATAAGCCGAGAAGTGCCAATAAAAC
TGTTAAGTGGTTTGGTAACGCTCGGTAAGGTAGCCTTCGGGCAAGACCACTGAACAGGCATCACTGCCCC
CTGATTTTTTTTAAGCTTGGGCCGCTCGAGGTACCTCTCTACATATGACATGTGAGCAAAAGGCCAGCAA
AAGGCCAGGAACCGTAAAAAGGCCGCGTTGCTGGCGTTTTTCCATAGGCTCCGCCCCCCTGACGAGCATC
ACAAAAATCGACGCTCAAGTCAGAGGTGGCGAAACCCGACAGGACTATAAAGATACCAGGCGTTTCCCCC
TGGAAGCTCCCTCGTGCGCTCTCCTGTTCCGACCCTGCCGCTTACCGGATACCTGTCCGCCTTTCTCCCT
TCGGGAAGCGTGGCGCTTTCTCATAGCTCACGCTGTAGGTATCTCAGTTCGGTGTAGGTCGTTCGCTCCA
AGCTGGGCTGTGTGCACGAACCCCCCGTTCAGCCCGACCGCTGCGCCTTATCCGGTAACTATCGTCTTGA
GTCCAACCCGGTAAGACACGACTTATCGCCACTGGCAGCAGCCACTGGTAACAGGATTAGCAGAGCGAGG
TATGTAGGCGGTGCTACAGAGTTCTTGAAGTGGTGGCCTAACTACGGCTACACTAGAAGAACAGTATTTG
GTATCTGCGCTCTGCTGAAGCCAGTTACCTTCGGAAAAAGAGTTGGTAGCTCTTGATCCGGCAAACAAAC
CACCGCTGGTAGCGGTGGTTTTTTTGTTTGCAAGCAGCAGATTACGCGCAGAAAAAAAGGATCTCAAGAA
GATCCTTTGATCTTTTCTACGGGGTCTGACGCTCAGTGGAACGAAAACTCACGTTAAGGGATTTTGGTCA
TGAGATTATCAAAAAGGATCTTCACCTAGATCCTTTTAAATTAAAAATGAAGTTTTAAATCAATCTAAAG
TATATATGAGTAAACTTGGTCTGACAGTTACCAATGCTTAATCAGTGAGGCACCTATCTCAGCGATCTGT
CTATTTCGTTCATCCATAGTTGCCTGACTCCCCGTCGTGTAGATAACTACGATACGGGAGGGCTTACCAT
CTGGCCCCAGTGCTGCAATGATACCGCGAGACCCACGCTCACCGGCTCCAGATTTATCAGCAATAAACCA
GCCAGCCGGAAGGGCCGAGCGCAGAAGTGGTCCTGCAACTTTATCCGCCTCCATCCAGTCTATTA
